>Addgene plasmid #167866 | NAX_CAGGS_CAS9_m4_EYFP | addgene full sequence | sequence record 354053 | Addgene Partial NGS Result
GGCGGGGCGGGGCGGGGCGAGGGGCGGGGCGGGGCGAGGCGGAGAGGTGCGGCGGCAGCCAATCAGAGCG
GCGCGCTCCGAAAGTTTCCTTTTATGGCGAGGCGGCGGCGGCGGCGGCCCTATAAAAAGCGAAGCGCGCG
GCGGGCGGGAGTCGCTGCGCGCTGCCTTCGCCCCGTGCCCCGCTCCGCCGCCGCCTCGCGCCGCCCGCCC
CGGCTCTGACTGACCGCGTTACTCCCACAGGTGAGCGGGCGGGACGGCCCTTCTCCTCCGGGCTGTAATT
AGCGCTTGGTTTAATGACGGCTTGTTTCTTTTCTGTGGCTGCGTGAAAGCCTTGAGGGGCTCCGGGAGGG
CCCTTTGTGCGGGGGGAGCGGCTCGGGGGGTGCGTGCGTGTGTGTGTGCGTGGGGAGCGCCGCGTGCGGC
TCCGCGCTGCCCGGCGGCTGTGAGCGCTGCGGGCGCGGCGCGGGGCTTTTTGCGCTCCGCAGTGTGCGCG
AGGGGAGCGCGGCCGGGGGCGGTGCCCCGCGGTGCGGGGGGGGCTGCGAGGGGAACAAAGGCTGCGTGCG
GGGTGTGTGCGTGGGGGGGTGAGCAGGGGGTGTGGGCGCGTCGGTCGGGCTGCAACCCCCCCTGCACCCC
CCTCCCCGAGTTGCTGAGCACGGCCCGGCTTCGGGTGCGGGGCTCCGTACGGGGCGTGGCGCGGGGCTCG
CCGTGCCGGGCGGGGGGTGGCGGCAGGTGGGGGTGCCGGGCGGGGCGGGGCCGCCTCGGGCCGGGGAGGG
CTCGGGGGAGGGGCGCGGCGGCCCCCGGAGCGCCGGCGGCTGTCGAGGCGCGGCGAGCCGCAGCCATTGC
CTTTTATGGTAATCGTGCGAGAGGGCGCAGGGACTTCCTTTGTCCCAAATCTGTGCGGAGCCGAAATCTG
GGAGGCGCCGCCGCACCCCCTCTAGCGGGCGCGGGGCGAAGCGGTGCGGCGCCGGCAGGAAGGAAATGGG
CGGGGAGGGCCTTCGTGCGTCGCCGCGCCGCCGTCCCCTTCTCCCTCTCCAGCCTCGGGGCTGTCCGCGG
GGGGACGGCTGCCTTCGGGGGGGACGGGGCAGGGCGGGGTTCGGCTTCTGGCGTGTGACCGGCGGCTCTA
GAGCCTCTGCTAACCATGTTCATGCCTTCTTCTTTTTCCTACAGCTCCTGGGCAACGTGCTGGTTATTGT
GCTGTCTCATCATTTTGGCAAAGAATCTAGATACCCTCGTAAAGGTCTAGAGCTAGCGGATCGAACCCTT
GCCACCATGGACAAGAAGTACTCCATTGGGCTCGCTATCGGCACAAACAGCGTCGGCTGGGCCGTCATTA
CGGACGAGTACAAGGTGCCGAGCAAAAAATTCAAAGTTCTGGGCAATACCGATCGCCACAGCATAAAGAA
GAACCTCATTGGCGCCCTCCTGTTCGACTCCGGGGAGACGGCCGAAGCCACGCGGCTCAAAAGAACAGCA
CGGCGCAGATATACCCGCAGAAAGAATCGGATCTGCTACCTGCAGGAGATCTTTAGTAATGAGATGGCTA
AGGTGGATGACTCTTTCTTCCATAGGCTGGAGGAGTCCTTTTTGGTGGAGGAGGATAAAAAGCACGAGCG
CCACCCAATCTTTGGCAATATCGTGGACGAGGTGGCGTACCATGAAAAGTACCCAACCATATATCATCTG
AGGAAGAAGCTTGTAGACAGTACTGATAAGGCTGACTTGCGGTTGATCTATCTCGCGCTGGCGCATATGA
TCAAATTTCGGGGACACTTCCTCATCGAGGGGGACCTGAACCCAGACAACAGCGATGTCGACAAACTCTT
TATCCAACTGGTTCAGACTTACAATCAGCTTTTCGAAGAGAACCCGATCAACGCATCCGGAGTTGACGCC
AAAGCAATCCTGAGCGCTAGGCTGTCCAAATCCCGGCGGCTCGAAAACCTCATCGCACAGCTCCCTGGGG
AGAAGAAGAACGGCCTGTTTGGTAATCTTATCGCCCTGTCACTCGGGCTGACCCCCAACTTTAAATCTAA
CTTCGACCTGGCCGAAGATGCCAAGCTTCAACTGAGCAAAGACACCTACGATGATGATCTCGACAATCTG
CTGGCCCAGATCGGCGACCAGTACGCAGACCTTTTTTTGGCGGCAAAGAACCTGTCAGACGCCATTCTGC
TGAGTGATATTCTGCGAGTGAACACGGAGATCACCAAAGCTCCGCTGAGCGCTAGTATGATCAAGCGCTA
TGATGAGCACCACCAAGACTTGACTTTGCTGAAGGCCCTTGTCAGACAGCAACTGCCTGAGAAGTACAAG
GAAATTTTCTTCGATCAGTCTAAAAATGGCTACGCCGGATACATTGACGGCGGAGCAAGCCAGGAGGAAT
TTTACAAATTTATTAAGCCCATCTTGGAAAAAATGGACGGCACCGAGGAGCTGCTGGTAAAGCTTAACAG
AGAAGATCTGTTGCGCAAACAGCGCACTTTCGACAATGGAAGCATCCCCCACCAGATTCACCTGGGCGAA
CTGCACGCTATCCTCAGGCGGCAAGAGGATTTCTACCCCTTTTTGAAAGATAACAGGGAAAAGATTGAGA
AAATCCTCACATTTCGGATACCCTACTATGTAGGCCCCCTCGCCCGGGGAAATTCCAGATTCGCGTGGAT
GACTCGCAAATCAGAAGAGACCATCACTCCCTGGAACTTCGAGGAAGTCGTGGATAAGGGGGCCTCTGCC
CAGTCCTTCATCGAAAGGATGACTAACTTTGATAAAAATCTGCCTAACGAAAAGGTGCTTCCTAAACACT
CTCTGCTGTACGAGTACTTCACAGTTTATAACGAGCTCACCAAGGTCAAATACGTCACAGAAGGGATGAG
AAAGCCAGCATTCCTGTCTGGAGAGCAGAAGAAAGCTATCGTGGACCTCCTCTTCAAGACGAACCGGAAA
GTTACCGTGAAACAGCTCAAAGAAGACTATTTCAAAAAGATTGAATGTTTCGACTCTGTTGAAATCAGCG
GAGTGGAGGATCGCTTCAACGCATCCCTGGGAACGTATCACGATCTCCTGAAAATCATTAAAGACAAGGA
CTTCCTGGACAATGAGGAGAACGAGGACATTCTTGAGGACATTGTCCTCACCCTTACGTTGTTTGAAGAT
AGGGAGATGATTGAAGAACGCTTGAAAACTTACGCTCATCTCTTCGACGACAAAGTCATGAAACAGCTCA
AGAGGCGCCGATATACAGGATGGGGGCGGCTGTCAAGAAAACTGATCAATGGGATCCGAGACAAGCAGAG
TGGAAAGACAATCCTGGATTTTCTTAAGTCCGATGGATTTGCCAACCGGAACTTCATGCAGTTGATCCAT
GATGACTCTCTCACCTTTAAGGAGGACATCCAGAAAGCACAAGTTTCTGGCCAGGGGGACAGTCTTCACG
AGCACATCGCTAATCTTGCAGGTAGCCCAGCTATCAAAAAGGGAATACTGCAGACCGTTAAGGTCGTGGA
TGAACTCGTCAAAGTAATGGGAAGGCATAAGCCCGAGAATATCGTTATCGAGATGGCCCGAGAGAACCAA
ACTACCCAGAAGGGACAGAAGAACAGTAGGGAAAGGATGAAGAGGATTGAAGAGGGTATAAAAGAACTGG
GGTCCCAAATCCTTAAGGAACACCCAGTTGAAAACACCCAGCTTCAGAATGAGAAGCTCTACCTGTACTA
CCTGCAGAACGGCAGGGACATGTACGTGGATCAGGAACTGGACATCAATCGGCTCTCCGACTACGACGTG
GCTGCTATCGTGCCCCAGTCTTTTCTCAAAGATGATTCTATTGATAATAAAGTGTTGACAAGATCCGATA
AAGCTAGAGGGAAGAGTGATAACGTCCCCTCAGAAGAAGTTGTCAAGAAAATGAAAAATTATTGGCGGCA
GCTGCTGAACGCCAAACTGATCACACAACGGAAGTTCGATAATCTGACTAAGGCTGAACGAGGTGGCCTG
TCTGAGTTGGATAAAGCCGGCTTCATCAAAAGGCAGCTTGTTGAGACACGCCAGATCACCAAGCACGTGG
CCCAAATTCTCGATTCACGCATGAACACCAAGTACGATGAAAATGACAAACTGATTCGAGAGGTGAAAGT
TATTACTCTGAAGTCTAAGCTGGTCTCAGATTTCAGAAAGGACTTTCAGTTTTATAAGGTGAGAGAGATC
AACAATTACCACCATGCGCATGATGCCTACCTGAATGCAGTGGTAGGCACTGCACTTATCAAAAAATATC
CCAAGCTTGAATCTGAATTTGTTTACGGAGACTATAAAGTGTACGATGTTAGGAAAATGATCGCAAAGTC
TGAGCAGGAAATAGGCAAGGCCACCGCTAAGTACTTCTTTTACAGCAATATTATGAATTTTTTCAAGACC
GAGATTACACTGGCCAATGGAGAGATTCGGAAGCGACCACTTATCGAAACAAACGGAGAAACAGGAGAAA
TCGTGTGGGACAAGGGTAGGGATTTCGCGACAGTCCGGAAGGTCCTGTCCATGCCGCAGGTGAACATCGT
TAAAAAGACCGAAGTACAGACCGGAGGCTTCTCCAAGGAAAGTATCCTCCCGAAAAGGAACAGCGACAAG
CTGATCGCACGCAAAAAAGATTGGGACCCCAAGAAATACGGCGGATTCGATTCTCCTACAGTCGCTTACA
GTGTACTGGTTGTGGCCAAAGTGGAGAAAGGGAAGTCTAAAAAACTCAAAAGCGTCAAGGAACTGCTGGG
CATCACAATCATGGAGCGATCAAGCTTCGAAAAAAACCCCATCGACTTTCTCGAGGCGAAAGGATATAAA
GAGGTCAAAAAAGACCTCATCATTAAGCTTCCCAAGTACTCTCTCTTTGAGCTTGAAAACGGCCGGAAAC
GAATGCTCGCTAGTGCGGGCGAGCTGCAGAAAGGTAACGAGCTGGCACTGCCCTCTAAATACGTTAATTT
CTTGTATCTGGCCAGCCACTATGAAAAGCTCAAAGGGTCTCCCGAAGATAATGAGCAGAAGCAGCTGTTC
GTGGAACAACACAAACACTACCTTGATGAGATCATCGAGCAAATAAGCGAATTCTCCAAAAGAGTGATCC
TCGCCGACGCTAACCTCGATAAGGTGCTTTCTGCTTACAATAAGCACAGGGATAAGCCCATCAGGGAGCA
GGCAGAAAACATTATCCACTTGTTTACTCTGACCAACTTGGGCGCGCCTGCAGCCTTCAAGTACTTCGAC
ACCACCATAGACAGAAAGCGGTACACCTCTACAAAGGAGGTCCTGGACGCCACACTGATTCATCAGTCAA
TTACGGGGCTCTATGAAACAAGAATCGACCTCTCTCAGCTCGGTGGAGACAGCAGGGCTGACCCCAAGAA
GAAGAGGAAGGTGTGAGTTTAAACGGGGGAGGCTAACTGAAACACGGAAGGAGACAATACCGGAAGGAAC
CCGCGCTATGACGGCAATAAAAAGACAGAATAAAACGCACGGGTGTTGGGTCGTTTGTTCATAAACGCGG
GGTTCGGTCCCAGGGCTGGCACTCTGTCGATACCCCACCGAGACCCCATTGGGGCCAATACGCCCGCGTT
TCTTCCTTTTCCCCACCCCACCCCCCAAGTTCGGGTGAAGGCCCAGGGCTCGCAGCCAACGTCGGGGCGG
CAGGCCCTGCCATAGCAGATCTGCGAAATCGGATCCGCGGCCGCACTGATTCTAGCTGCAGAGGCTCCGG
TGCCCGTCAGTGGGCAGAGCGCACATCGCCCACAGTCCCCGAGAAGTTGGGGGGAGGGGTCGGCAATTGA
ACCGGTGCCTAGAGAAGGTGGCGCGGGGTAAACTGGGAAAGTGATGTCGTGTACTGGCTCCGCCTTTTTC
CCGAGGGTGGGGGAGAACCGTATATAAGTGCAGTAGTCGCCGTGAACGTTCTTTTTCGCAACGGGTTTGC
CGCCAGAACACAGGATCCTCGAGCCACCATGGTGAGCAAGGGCGAGGAGCTGTTCACCGGGGTGGTGCCC
ATCCTGGTCGAGCTGGACGGCGACGTAAACGGCCACAAGTTCAGCGTGTCCGGCGAGGGCGAGGGCGATG
CCACCTACGGCAAGCTGACCCTGAAGTTCATCTGCACCACCGGCAAGCTGCCCGTGCCCTGGCCCACCCT
CGTGACCACCTTCGGCTACGGCCTGCAGTGCTTCGCCCGCTACCCCGACCACATGAAGCAGCACGACTTC
TTCAAGTCCGCCATGCCCGAAGGCTACGTCCAGGAGCGCACCATCTTCTTCAAGGACGACGGCAACTACA
AGACCCGCGCCGAGGTGAAGTTCGAGGGCGACACCCTGGTGAACCGCATCGAGCTGAAGGGCATCGACTT
CAAGGAGGACGGCAACATCCTGGGGCACAAGCTGGAGTACAACTACAACAGCCACAACGTCTATATCATG
GCCGACAAGCAGAAGAACGGCATCAAGGTGAACTTCAAGATCCGCCACAACATCGAGGACGGCAGCGTGC
AGCTCGCCGACCACTACCAGCAGAACACCCCCATCGGCGACGGCCCCGTGCTGCTGCCCGACAACCACTA
CCTGAGCTACCAGTCCAAGCTGAGCAAAGACCCCAACGAGAAGCGCGATCACATGGTCCTGCTGGAGTTC
GTGACCGCCGCCGGGATCACTCTCGGCATGGACGAGCTGTACAAGTAAGTTAACTTGTTTATTGCAGCTT
ATAATGGTTACAAATAAAGCAATAGCATCACAAATTTCACAAATAAAGCATTTTTTTCACTGCATTCTAG
TTGTGGTTTGTCCAAACTCATCAATGTATCTTATCATGTCTGGAATTGACTCAAATGATGTCAATTAGTC
TATCAGAAGCTCATCTGGTCTCCCTTCCGGGGGACAAGACATCCCTGTTTAATATTTAAACAGCAGTGTT
CCCAAACTGGGTTCTTATATCCCTTGCTCTGGTCAACCAGGTTGCAGGGTTTCCTGTCCTCACAGGAACG
AAGTCCCTAAAGAAACAGTGGCAGCCAGGTTTAGCCCCGGAATTGACTGGATTCCTTTTTTAGGGCCCAT
TGGTATGGCTTTTTCCCCGTATCCCCCCAGGTGTCTGCAGGCTCAAAGAGCAGCGAGAAGCGTTCAGAGG
AAAGCGATCCCGTGCCACCTTCCCCGTGCCCGGGCTGTCCCCGCACGCTGCCGGCTCGGGGATGCGGGGG
GAGCGCCGGACCGGAGCGGAGCCCCGGGCGGCTCGCTGCTGCCCCCTAGCGGGGGAGGGACGTAATTACA
TCCCTGGGGGCTTTGGGGGGGGGCTGTCCCTGATATCTATAACAAGAAAATATATATATAATAAGTTATC
ACGTAAGTAGAACATGAAATAACAATATAATTATCGTATGAGTTAAATCTTAAAAGTCACGTAAAAGATA
ATCATGCGTCATTTTGACTCACGCGGTCGTTATAGTTCAAAATCAGTGACACTTACCGCATTGACAAGCA
CGCCTCACGGGAGCTCCAAGCGGCGACTGAGATGTCCTAAATGCACAGCGACGGATTCGCGCTATTTAGA
AAGAGAGAGCAATATTTCAAGAATGCATGCGTCAATTTTACGCAGACTATCTTTCTAGGGTTAATCTAGC
TGCATCAGGATCATATCGTCGGGTCTTTTTTCCGGCTCAGTCATCGCCCAAGCTGGCGCTATCTGGGCAT
CGGGGAGGAAGAAGCCCGTGCCTTTTCCCGCGAGGTTGAAGCGGCATGGAAAGAGTTTGCCGAGGATGAC
TGCTGCTGCATTGACGTTGAGCGAAAACGCACGTTTACCATGATGATTCGGGAAGGTGTGGCCATGCACG
CCTTTAACGGTGAACTGTTCGTTCAGGCCACCTGGGATACCAGTTCGTCGCGGCTTTTCCGGACACAGTT
CCGGATGGTCAGCCCGAAGCGCATCAGCAACCCGAACAATACCGGCGACAGCCGGAACTGCCGTGCCGGT
GTGCAGATTAATGACAGCGGTGCGGCGCTGGGATATTACGTCAGCGAGGACGGGTATCCTGGCTGGATGC
CGCAGAAATGGACATGGATACCCCGTGAGTTACCCGGCGGGCGCGCTTGGCGTAATCATGGTCATAGCTG
TTTCCTGTGTGAAATTGTTATCCGCTCACAATTCCACACAACATACGAGCCGGAAGCATAAAGTGTAAAG
CCTGGGGTGCCTAATGAGTGAGCTAACTCACATTAATTGCGTTGCGCTCACTGCCCGCTTTCCAGTCGGG
AAACCTGTCGTGCCAGCTGCATTAATGAATCGGCCAACGCGCGGGGAGAGGCGGTTTGCGTATTGGGCGC
TCTTCCGCTTCCTCGCTCACTGACTCGCTGCGCTCGGTCGTTCGGCTGCGGCGAGCGGTATCAGCTCACT
CAAAGGCGGTAATACGGTTATCCACAGAATCAGGGGATAACGCAGGAAAGAACATGTGAGCAAAAGGCCA
GCAAAAGGCCAGGAACCGTAAAAAGGCCGCGTTGCTGGCGTTTTTCCATAGGCTCCGCCCCCCTGACGAG
CATCACAAAAATCGACGCTCAAGTCAGAGGTGGCGAAACCCGACAGGACTATAAAGATACCAGGCGTTTC
CCCCTGGAAGCTCCCTCGTGCGCTCTCCTGTTCCGACCCTGCCGCTTACCGGATACCTGTCCGCCTTTCT
CCCTTCGGGAAGCGTGGCGCTTTCTCATAGCTCACGCTGTAGGTATCTCAGTTCGGTGTAGGTCGTTCGC
TCCAAGCTGGGCTGTGTGCACGAACCCCCCGTTCAGCCCGACCGCTGCGCCTTATCCGGTAACTATCGTC
TTGAGTCCAACCCGGTAAGACACGACTTATCGCCACTGGCAGCAGCCACTGGTAACAGGATTAGCAGAGC
GAGGTATGTAGGCGGTGCTACAGAGTTCTTGAAGTGGTGGCCTAACTACGGCTACACTAGAAGAACAGTA
TTTGGTATCTGCGCTCTGCTGAAGCCAGTTACCTTCGGAAAAAGAGTTGGTAGCTCTTGATCCGGCAAAC
AAACCACCGCTGGTAGCGGTGGTTTTTTTGTTTGCAAGCAGCAGATTACGCGCAGAAAAAAAGGATCTCA
AGAAGATCCTTTGATCTTTTCTACGGGGTCTGACGCTCAGTGGAACGAAAACTCACGTTAAGGGATTTTG
GTCATGAGATTATCAAAAAGGATCTTCACCTAGATCCTTTTAAATTAAAAATGAAGTTTTAAATCAATCT
AAAGTATATATGAGTAAACTTGGTCTGACAGTTACCAATGCTTAATCAGTGAGGCACCTATCTCAGCGAT
CTGTCTATTTCGTTCATCCATAGTTGCCTGACTCCCCGTCGTGTAGATAACTACGATACGGGAGGGCTTA
CCATCTGGCCCCAGTGCTGCAATGATACCGCGAGACCCACGCTCACCGGCTCCAGATTTATCAGCAATAA
ACCAGCCAGCCGGAAGGGCCGAGCGCAGAAGTGGTCCTGCAACTTTATCCGCCTCCATCCAGTCTATTAA
TTGTTGCCGGGAAGCTAGAGTAAGTAGTTCGCCAGTTAATAGTTTGCGCAACGTTGTTGCCATTGCTACA
GGCATCGTGGTGTCACGCTCGTCGTTTGGTATGGCTTCATTCAGCTCCGGTTCCCAACGATCAAGGCGAG
TTACATGATCCCCCATGTTGTGCAAAAAAGCGGTTAGCTCCTTCGGTCCTCCGATCGTTGTCAGAAGTAA
GTTGGCCGCAGTGTTATCACTCATGGTTATGGCAGCACTGCATAATTCTCTTACTGTCATGCCATCCGTA
AGATGCTTTTCTGTGACTGGTGAGTACTCAACCAAGTCATTCTGAGAATAGTGTATGCGGCGACCGAGTT
GCTCTTGCCCGGCGTCAATACGGGATAATACCGCGCCACATAGCAGAACTTTAAAAGTGCTCATCATTGG
AAAACGTTCTTCGGGGCGAAAACTCTCAAGGATCTTACCGCTGTTGAGATCCAGTTCGATGTAACCCACT
CGTGCACCCAACTGATCTTCAGCATCTTTTACTTTCACCAGCGTTTCTGGGTGAGCAAAAACAGGAAGGC
AAAATGCCGCAAAAAAGGGAATAAGGGCGACACGGAAATGTTGAATACTCATACTCTTCCTTTTTCAATA
TTATTGAAGCATTTATCAGGGTTATTGTCTCATGAGCGGATACATATTTGAATGTATTTAGAAAAATAAA
CAAATAGGGGTTCCGCGCACATTTCCCCGAAAAGTGCCACCTAAATTGTAAGCGTTAATATTTTGTTAAA
ATTCGCGTTAAATTTTTGTTAAATCAGCTCATTTTTTAACCAATAGGCCGAAATCGGCAAAATCCCTTAT
AAATCAAAAGAATAGACCGAGATAGGGT
[37 nt withheld, positions 10389-10425]
AAAGAACGTGGACTCCAACGTCAAAGG
[49 nt withheld, positions 10453-10501]
T
[91 nt withheld, positions 10503-10593]
G
[124 nt withheld, positions 10595-10718]
CCCATTCGCCATTCAGGCTGCGCAACTGTTGGGAAGGGCGATCGGTGCGGGCCTCTTCGCTATTACGCCA
GCTGGCGAAAGGGGGATGTGCTGCAAGGCGATTAAGTTGGGTAACGCCAGGGTTTTCCCAGTCACGACGT
TGTAAAACGACGGCCAGTGAGCGCGCCTCGTTCATTCACGTTTTTGAACCCGTGGAGGACGGGCAGACTC
GCGGTGCAAATGTGTTTTACAGCGTGATGGAGCAGATGAAGATGCTCGACACGCTGCAGAACACGCAGCT
AGATTAACCCTAGAAAGATAATCATATTGTGACGTACGTTAAAGATAATCATGTGTAAAATTGACGCATG
TGTTTTATCGGTCTGTATATCGAGGTTTATTTATTAATTTGAATAGATATTAAGTTTTATTATATTTACA
CTTACATACTAATAATAAATTCAACAAACAATTTATTTATGTTTATTTATTTATTAAAAAAAACAAAAAC
TCAAAATTTCTTCTATAAAGTAACAAAACTTTTATGAGGGACAGCCCCCCCCCAAAGCCCCCAGGGATGT
AATTACGTCCCTCCCCCGCTAGGGGGCAGCAGCGAGCCGCCCGGGGCTCCGCTCCGGTCCGGCGCTCCCC
CCGCATCCCCGAGCCGGCAGCGTGCGGGGACAGCCCGGGCACGGGGAAGGTGGCACGGGATCGCTTTCCT
CTGAACGCTTCTCGCTGCTCTTTGAGCCTGCAGACACCTGGGGGGATACGGGGAAAAGGCCTCCACGGCC
GACATTGATTATTGACTAGTTATTAATAGTAATCAATTACGGGGTCATTAGTTCATAGCCCATATATGGA
GTTCCGCGTTACATAACTTACGGTAAATGGCCCGCCTGGCTGACCGCCCAACGACCCCCGCCCATTGACG
TCAATAATGACGTATGTTCCCATAGTAACGCCAATAGGGACTTTCCATTGACGTCAATGGGTGGAGTATT
TACGGTAAACTGCCCACTTGGCAGTACATCAAGTGTATCATATGCCAAGTACGCCCCCTATTGACGTCAA
TGACGGTAAATGGCCCGCCTGGCATTATGCCCAGTACATGACCTTATGGGACTTTCCTACTTGGCAGTAC
ATCTACGTATTAGTCATCGCTATTACCATGGTCGAGGTGAGCCCCACGTTCTGCTTCACTCTCCCCATCT
CCCCCCCCTCCCCACCCCCAATTTTGTATTTATTTATTTTTTAATTATTTTGTGCAGCGATGGGGGCGGG
GGGGGGGGGGGGGGGG
Features (pLannotate 1.2.2; 20 found; start..end, strand, type, name):
    148..1164    +  intron         chimeric intron: chimera between introns from chicken β-actin and rabbit β-globin
   1267..5370    +  CDS            Cas9m4: catalytically dead mutant of the Cas9 endonuclease from the Streptococcus pyogenes Type II CRISPR/Cas system RNA-guided DNA-binding protein that lacks endonuclease activity due to the mutations D10A, D839A, H840A, and N863A (Mali et al., 2013)
   5472..5520    +  polyA_signal   HSV TK poly(A) signal: herpes simplex virus thymidine kinase polyadenylation signal (Cole and Stacy, 1985)
   5752..5963    +  promoter       EF-1α core promoter: core promoter for human elongation factor EF-1α
   5979..6698    +  CDS            mEYFP: enhanced YFP with monomerizing A206K mutation (Zacharias et al., 2002) mammalian codon-optimized
   6702..6823    +  polyA_signal   SV40 poly(A) signal: SV40 polyadenylation signal
   6841..6933    +  ncRNA          G-CSF SLDE: Accession: RF00183 - G-CSF factor stem-loop destabilising element (SLDE)
   7630..8097    +  CDS            B (fragment): PORTL_LAMBD - Experimental evidence at protein level: Swiss-Prot protein existence level 1. Forms the portal vertex of the capsid (PubMed:6228056, PubMed:6232391). This portal plays critical roles in head assembly, genome packaging, neck/tail attachment, and genome ejection (Probable). The portal protein multimerizes as a single ring-shaped homododecamer arranged around a central channel (PubMed:6232391). Binds to the terminase subunits to form the packaging machine (PubMed:7799432). From Escherichia phage lambda (Bacteriophage lambda).
   8133..8155    -  protein_bind   lac operator (fragment): The lac repressor binds to the lac operator to inhibit transcription in E. coli. This inhibition can be relieved by adding lactose or isopropyl-β-D-thiogalactopyranoside (IPTG). lac repressor encoded by lacI
   8159..8189    -  promoter       lac promoter: promoter for the E. coli lac operon
   8204..8225    -  protein_bind   CAP binding site: CAP binding activates transcription in the presence of cAMP. E. coli catabolite activator protein
   8238..8330    -  CDS            lacI (fragment): lac repressor; lacI; The lac repressor binds to the lac operator to inhibit transcription in E. coli. This inhibition can be relieved by adding lactose or isopropyl-β-D-thiogalactopyranoside (IPTG).
   8513..9101    -  rep_origin     ori: high-copy-number ColE1/pMB1/pBR322/pUC origin of replication
   9272..10132   -  CDS            AmpR: β-lactamase; bla; confers resistance to ampicillin, carbenicillin, and related antibiotics
  10133..10237   -  promoter       AmpR promoter: bla
  10290..10718   -  rep_origin     f1 ori (sequence partly withheld): f1 bacteriophage origin of replication; arrow indicates direction of (+) strand synthesis
  10723..10878   -  CDS            lacZα (fragment): LacZα fragment of β-galactosidase; lacZ fragment
  10880..10999   +  CDS            B (fragment): PORTL_LAMBD - Experimental evidence at protein level: Swiss-Prot protein existence level 1. Forms the portal vertex of the capsid (PubMed:6228056, PubMed:6232391). This portal plays critical roles in head assembly, genome packaging, neck/tail attachment, and genome ejection (Probable). The portal protein multimerizes as a single ring-shaped homododecamer arranged around a central channel (PubMed:6232391). Binds to the terminase subunits to form the packaging machine (PubMed:7799432). From Escherichia phage lambda (Bacteriophage lambda).
  11489..11868   +  enhancer       CMV enhancer: human cytomegalovirus immediate early enhancer
  11870..147     +  promoter       chicken β-actin promoter (across the origin): No description available
