[The description below was written by a language model from this plasmid's Addgene catalogue record and pLannotate feature annotations shown in this document.]
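Description:
NAX_CAGGS_CAS9_m4_EYFP is a mammalian CRISPR expression plasmid built on the pB-CAGGS backbone and described as PiggyBac compatible, meaning the expression cargo is intended to be integrated into a host cell genome by co-delivered PiggyBac transposase. The transposon terminal repeats themselves are not called in the feature table. The table does show two fragments annotated as matching the phage lambda portal protein on either side of the mammalian cassettes, which are most likely incidental stuffer or backbone sequence rather than functional parts. In bacteria the roughly 12 kb plasmid replicates from a high-copy ColE1/pUC-type origin and is selected with ampicillin through the β-lactamase gene. An f1 origin and remnants of the lac promoter/operator, lacI and lacZα are carried over from the cloning vector.

The main payload is Cas9m4, a Streptococcus pyogenes Cas9 carrying the D10A, D839A, H840A and N863A substitutions, which abolish nuclease activity while leaving RNA-guided DNA binding intact. It is driven by the strong, broadly active CAGGS arrangement (CMV enhancer, chicken β-actin promoter and a chimeric β-actin/β-globin intron) and terminated by an HSV TK polyadenylation signal. Downstream, a separate cassette uses an EF-1α core promoter to express monomeric EYFP (A206K) with an SV40 poly(A) signal. This fluorescent marker takes the place of a drug resistance gene, so transfected or stably integrated cells are identified or sorted by fluorescence. No guide RNA cassette or fused effector domain is annotated, so guides would have to be supplied separately. The construct belongs to a modular CRISPR toolkit for mammalian cell engineering and suits the creation of cell lines stably expressing dCas9 for targeted DNA binding applications.
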