Addgene plasmid #167866: NAX_CAGGS_CAS9_m4_EYFP
Purpose: PiggyBac compatible plasmid expressing dCas9
Depositing lab: Alejandro Chavez & Nan Cher Yeo. Depositing organization: Columbia University. Publication: Generation and application of a versatile CRISPR toolkit for mammalian cell engineering. Nghi Dang , Alissa Lance-Byrne, Angela Tung, Xiaoge Guo, Ryan J Cecchi, Joanna Buchthal, Alejandro Chavez, Nan Cher Yeo. Synthetic Biology, Volume 6, Issue 1, 2021 10.1093/synbio/ysab033.
Backbone
  Vector backbone: pB-CAGGS
  Vector type: CRISPR
  Selectable markers: EYFP
Growth in bacteria
  Bacterial resistance: Ampicillin, 100 μg/mL
  Growth temperature: 30°C
  Growth strain: NEB Stable
  Copy number: High Copy
Gene/Insert
  Gene/Insert name: dCas9
  Species: Synthetic
  Mutation: D10A, D839A, H840A, N863A
  Cloning method: Gibson Cloning
Terms and licenses: Academic/Nonprofit Terms; Industry Terms: Not Available to Industry
How to cite: NAX_CAGGS_CAS9_m4_EYFP was a gift from Alejandro Chavez & Nan Cher Yeo (Addgene plasmid # 167866 ; http://n2t.net/addgene:167866 ; RRID:Addgene_167866)
